Addgene plasmid #85559: sgTP53(A)
Purpose: Expresses sgRNA targeting human TP53 around codon F109
Depositing lab: Luca Grumolato. Depositing organization: INSERM U982, Génomique fonctionnelle et physiopathologie neuronale et neuroendocrine. Publication: CRISPR-Barcoding for Intratumor Genetic Heterogeneity Modeling and Functional Analysis of Oncogenic Driver Mutations. Guernet A, Mungamuri SK, Cartier D, Sachidanandam R, Jayaprakash A, Adriouch S, Vezain M, Charbonnier F, Rohkin G, Coutant S, Yao S, Ainani H, Alexandre D, Tournier I, Boyer O, Aaronson SA, Anouar Y, Grumolato L. Mol Cell. 2016 Aug 4;63(3):526-38. doi: 10.1016/j.molcel.2016.06.017. Epub 2016 Jul 21. PubMed 27453044.
Backbone
  Vector backbone: pSpCas9(BB)-2A-Puro (PX459)
  Backbone manufacturer: Feng Zhang
  Total vector size (bp): 9200
  Modifications to backbone: insertion of a sgRNA sequence targeting TP53
  Vector type: Mammalian Expression
  Selectable markers: Puromycin
Growth in bacteria
  Bacterial resistance: Ampicillin, 100 μg/mL
  Growth temperature: 37°C
  Growth strain: DH5alpha
  Copy number: Unknown
Gene/Insert
  Gene/Insert name: tumor protein p53
  gRNA/shRNA sequence: GGGCAGCTACGGTTTCCGTC
  Species: H. sapiens (human)
  Entrez Gene: TP53 (a.k.a. BCC7, BMFS5, LFS1, P53, TRP53)
  Cloning method: Restriction Enzyme; 5′ cloning site BbsI (destroyed during cloning); 3′ cloning site BbsI (destroyed during cloning)
  Sequencing primers: 5′ GAGGGCCTATTTCCCATGATTCC
Terms and licenses: Academic/Nonprofit Terms; Industry Terms: Not Available to Industry
How to cite: sgTP53(A) was a gift from Luca Grumolato (Addgene plasmid # 85559 ; http://n2t.net/addgene:85559 ; RRID:Addgene_85559)
