[The description below was written by a language model from this plasmid's Addgene catalogue record.]
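Description:
sgTP53(A) is a mammalian expression plasmid built on the pSpCas9(BB)-2A-Puro (PX459) backbone, an all-in-one CRISPR vector, with a recorded total size of about 9.2 kb. It is propagated in E. coli under ampicillin selection, and transfected mammalian cells can be enriched with puromycin. The only stated modification to the backbone is the insertion of a guide sequence directed against human TP53 (tumor protein p53), positioned to target the gene around codon F109. The guide was cloned as a restriction-based insertion between the two BbsI sites of the backbone, both of which were destroyed in the process, as is usual for this type IIS cloning scheme.

No feature table accompanies the record, so individual elements are not listed. As the backbone name indicates, PX459 carries Streptococcus pyogenes Cas9 joined through a 2A self-cleaving peptide to a puromycin resistance gene, so nuclease and selection marker are produced from a single transcript, alongside a separate sgRNA expression cassette in which the cloned spacer is fused to the guide scaffold. In this vector family that cassette is generally driven by a U6 RNA polymerase III promoter, although the record does not state the promoters explicitly. A single transfection therefore delivers both Cas9 and the TP53-specific guide, producing a double-strand break near codon 109. The associated publication concerns CRISPR-barcoding, an approach for modelling intratumour genetic heterogeneity and functionally analysing oncogenic driver mutations, which suggests this plasmid is used to edit the TP53 locus at that site in human cells; the record does not describe any accompanying donor template.
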