>Addgene plasmid #85559 | sgTP53(A) | depositor partial sequence | sequence record 165765 | U6-Fwd, covering sgRNA target sequence
TGCATCGATACATGCTGTTAGAGAGATAATTGGAATTAATTTGACTGTAAACACAAAGATATTAGTACAA
AATACGTGACGTAGAAAGTAATAATTTCTTGGGTAGTTTGCAGTTTTAAAATTATGTTTTAAAATGGACT
ATCATATGCTTACCGTAACTTGAAAGTATTTCGATTTCTTGGCTTTATATATCTTGTGGAAAGGACGAAA
CACCGGGCAGCTACGGTTTCCGTCGTTTTAGAGCTAGAAATAGCAAGTTAAAATAAGGCTAGTCCGTTAT
CAACTTGAAAAAGTGGCACCGAGTCGGTGCTTTTTTGTTTTAGAGCTAGAAATAGCAAGTTAAAATAAGG
CTAGTCCGTTTTTAGCGCGTGCGCCAATTCTGCAGACAAATGGCTCTAGAGGTACCCGTTACATAACTTA
CGGTAAATGGCCCGCCTGGCTGACCGCCCAACGACCCCCGCCCATTGACGTCAATAGTAACGCCAATAGG
GACTTTCCAT
