>Addgene plasmid #85559 | sgTP53(A) | addgene partial sequence | sequence record 171513 | Addgene Partial NGS Result
AAAGCGAAGCGCGCGGCGGGCGGGAGTCGCTGCGCGCTGCCTTCGCCCCGTGCCCCGCTCCGCCGCCGCC
TCGCGCCGCCCGCCCCGGCTCTGACTGACCGCGTTACTCCCACAGGTGAGCGGGCGGGACGGCCCTTCTC
CTCCGGGCTGTAATTAGCTGAGCAAGAGGTAAGGGTTTAAGGGATGGTTGGTTGGTGGGGTATTAATGTT
TAATTACCTGGAGCACCTGCCTGAAATCACTTTTTTTCAGGTTGGACCGGTGCCACCATGGACTATAAGG
ACCACGACGGAGACTACAAGGATCATGATATTGATTACAAAGACGATGACGATAAGATGGCCCCAAAGAA
GAAGCGGAAGGTCGGTATCCACGGAGTCCCAGCAGCCGACAAGAAGTACAGCATCGGCCTGGACATCGGC
ACCAACTCTGTGGGCTGGGCCGTGATCACCGACGAGTACAAGGTGCCCAGCAAGAAATTCAAGGTGCTGG
GCAACACCGACCGGCACAGCATCAAGAAGAACCTGATCGGAGCCCTGCTGTTCGACAGCGGCGAAACAGC
CGAGGCCACCCGGCTGAAGAGAACCGCCAGAAGAAGATACACCAGACGGAAGAACCGGATCTGCTATCTG
CAAGAGATCTTCAGCAACGAGATGGCCAAGGTGGACGACAGCTTCTTCCACAGACTGGAAGAGTCCTTCC
TGGTGGAAGAGGATAAGAAGCACGAGCGGCACCCCATCTTCGGCAACATCGTGGACGAGGTGGCCTACCA
CGAGAAGTACCCCACCATCTACCACCTGAGAAAGAAACTGGTGGACAGCACCGACAAGGCCGACCTGCGG
CTGATCTATCTGGCCCTGGCCCACATGATCAAGTTCCGGGGCCACTTCCTGATCGAGGGCGACCTGAACC
CCGACAACAGCGACGTGGACAAGCTGTTCATCCAGCTGGTGCAGACCTACAACCAGCTGTTCGAGGAAAA
CCCCATCAACGCCAGCGGCGTGGACGCCAAGGCCATCCTGTCTGCCAGACTGAGCAAGAGCAGACGGCTG
GAAAATCTGATCGCCCAGCTGCCCGGCGAGAAGAAGAATGGCCTGTTCGGAAACCTGATTGCCCTGAGCC
TGGGCCTGACCCCCAACTTCAAGAGCAACTTCGACCTGGCCGAGGATGCCAAACTGCAGCTGAGCAAGGA
CACCTACGACGACGACCTGGACAACCTGCTGGCCCAGATCGGCGACCAGTACGCCGACCTGTTTCTGGCC
GCCAAGAACCTGTCCGACGCCATCCTGCTGAGCGACATCCTGAGAGTGAACACCGAGATCACCAAGGCCC
CCCTGAGCGCCTCTATGATCAAGAGATACGACGAGCACCACCAGGACCTGACCCTGCTGAAAGCTCTCGT
GCGGCAGCAGCTGCCTGAGAAGTACAAAGAGATTTTCTTCGACCAGAGCAAGAACGGCTACGCCGGCTAC
ATTGACGGCGGAGCCAGCCAGGAAGAGTTCTACAAGTTCATCAAGCCCATCCTGGAAAAGATGGACGGCA
CCGAGGAACTGCTCGTGAAGCTGAACAGAGAGGACCTGCTGCGGAAGCAGCGGACCTTCGACAACGGCAG
CATCCCCCACCAGATCCACCTGGGAGAGCTGCACGCCATTCTGCGGCGGCAGGAAGATTTTTACCCATTC
CTGAAGGACAACCGGGAAAAGATCGAGAAGATCCTGACCTTCCGCATCCCCTACTACGTGGGCCCTCTGG
CCAGGGGAAACAGCAGATTCGCCTGGATGACCAGAAAGAGCGAGGAAACCATCACCCCCTGGAACTTCGA
GGAAGTGGTGGACAAGGGCGCTTCCGCCCAGAGCTTCATCGAGCGGATGACCAACTTCGATAAGAACCTG
CCCAACGAGAAGGTGCTGCCCAAGCACAGCCTGCTGTACGAGTACTTCACCGTGTATAACGAGCTGACCA
AAGTGAAATACGTGACCGAGGGAATGAGAAAGCCCGCCTTCCTGAGCGGCGAGCAGAAAAAGGCCATCGT
GGACCTGCTGTTCAAGACCAACCGGAAAGTGACCGTGAAGCAGCTGAAAGAGGACTACTTCAAGAAAATC
GAGTGCTTCGACTCCGTGGAAATCTCCGGCGTGGAAGATCGGTTCAACGCCTCCCTGGGCACATACCACG
ATCTGCTGAAAATTATCAAGGACAAGGACTTCCTGGACAATGAGGAAAACGAGGACATTCTGGAAGATAT
CGTGCTGACCCTGACACTGTTTGAGGACAGAGAGATGATCGAGGAACGGCTGAAAACCTATGCCCACCTG
TTCGACGACAAAGTGATGAAGCAGCTGAAGCGGCGGAGATACACCGGCTGGGGCAGGCTGAGCCGGAAGC
TGATCAACGGCATCCGGGACAAGCAGTCCGGCAAGACAATCCTGGATTTCCTGAAGTCCGACGGCTTCGC
CAACAGAAACTTCATGCAGCTGATCCACGACGACAGCCTGACCTTTAAAGAGGACATCCAGAAAGCCCAG
GTGTCCGGCCAGGGCGATAGCCTGCACGAGCACATTGCCAATCTGGCCGGCAGCCCCGCCATTAAGAAGG
GCATCCTGCAGACAGTGAAGGTGGTGGACGAGCTCGTGAAAGTGATGGGCCGGCACAAGCCCGAGAACAT
CGTGATCGAAATGGCCAGAGAGAACCAGACCACCCAGAAGGGACAGAAGAACAGCCGCGAGAGAATGAAG
CGGATCGAAGAGGGCATCAAAGAGCTGGGCAGCCAGATCCTGAAAGAACACCCCGTGGAAAACACCCAGC
TGCAGAACGAGAAGCTGTACCTGTACTACCTGCAGAATGGGCGGGATATGTACGTGGACCAGGAACTGGA
CATCAACCGGCTGTCCGACTACGATGTGGACCATATCGTGCCTCAGAGCTTTCTGAAGGACGACTCCATC
GACAACAAGGTGCTGACCAGAAGCGACAAGAACCGGGGCAAGAGCGACAACGTGCCCTCCGAAGAGGTCG
TGAAGAAGATGAAGAACTACTGGCGGCAGCTGCTGAACGCCAAGCTGATTACCCAGAGAAAGTTCGACAA
TCTGACCAAGGCCGAGAGAGGCGGCCTGAGCGAACTGGATAAGGCCGGCTTCATCAAGAGACAGCTGGTG
GAAACCCGGCAGATCACAAAGCACGTGGCACAGATCCTGGACTCCCGGATGAACACTAAGTACGACGAGA
ATGACAAGCTGATCCGGGAAGTGAAAGTGATCACCCTGAAGTCCAAGCTGGTGTCCGATTTCCGGAAGGA
TTTCCAGTTTTACAAAGTGCGCGAGATCAACAACTACCACCACGCCCACGACGCCTACCTGAACGCCGTC
GTGGGAACCGCCCTGATCAAAAAGTACCCTAAGCTGGAAAGCGAGTTCGTGTACGGCGACTACAAGGTGT
ACGACGTGCGGAAGATGATCGCCAAGAGCGAGCAGGAAATCGGCAAGGCTACCGCCAAGTACTTCTTCTA
CAGCAACATCATGAACTTTTTCAAGACCGAGATTACCCTGGCCAACGGCGAGATCCGGAAGCGGCCTCTG
ATCGAGACAAACGGCGAAACCGGGGAGATCGTGTGGGATAAGGGCCGGGATTTTGCCACCGTGCGGAAAG
TGCTGAGCATGCCCCAAGTGAATATCGTGAAAAAGACCGAGGTGCAGACAGGCGGCTTCAGCAAAGAGTC
TATCCTGCCCAAGAGGAACAGCGATAAGCTGATCGCCAGAAAGAAGGACTGGGACCCTAAGAAGTACGGC
GGCTTCGACAGCCCCACCGTGGCCTATTCTGTGCTGGTGGTGGCCAAAGTGGAAAAGGGCAAGTCCAAGA
AACTGAAGAGTGTGAAAGAGCTGCTGGGGATCACCATCATGGAAAGAAGCAGCTTCGAGAAGAATCCCAT
CGACTTTCTGGAAGCCAAGGGCTACAAAGAAGTGAAAAAGGACCTGATCATCAAGCTGCCTAAGTACTCC
CTGTTCGAGCTGGAAAACGGCCGGAAGAGAATGCTGGCCTCTGCCGGCGAACTGCAGAAGGGAAACGAAC
TGGCCCTGCCCTCCAAATATGTGAACTTCCTGTACCTGGCCAGCCACTATGAGAAGCTGAAGGGCTCCCC
CGAGGATAATGAGCAGAAACAGCTGTTTGTGGAACAGCACAAGCACTACCTGGACGAGATCATCGAGCAG
ATCAGCGAGTTCTCCAAGAGAGTGATCCTGGCCGACGCTAATCTGGACAAAGTGCTGTCCGCCTACAACA
AGCACCGGGATAAGCCCATCAGAGAGCAGGCCGAGAATATCATCCACCTGTTTACCCTGACCAATCTGGG
AGCCCCTGCCGCCTTCAAGTACTTTGACACCACCATCGACCGGAAGAGGTACACCAGCACCAAAGAGGTG
CTGGACGCCACCCTGATCCACCAGAGCATCACCGGCCTGTACGAGACACGGATCGACCTGTCTCAGCTGG
GAGGCGACAAAAGGCCGGCGGCCACGAAAAAGGCCGGCCAGGCAAAAAAGAAAAAGGAATTCGGCAGTGG
AGAGGGCAGAGGAAGTCTGCTAACATGCGGTGACGTCGAGGAGAATCCTGGCCCAATGACCGAGTACAAG
CCCACGGTGCGCCTCGCCACCCGCGACGACGTCCCCAGGGCCGTACGCACCCTCGCCGCCGCGTTCGCCG
ACTACCCCGCCACGCGCCACACCGTCGATCCGGACCGCCACATCGAGCGGGTCACCGAGCTGCAAGAACT
CTTCCTCACGCGCGTCGGGCTCGACATCGGCAAGGTGTGGGTCGCGGACGACGGCGCCGCGGTGGCGGTC
TGGACCACGCCGGAGAGCGTCGAAGCGGGGGCGGTGTTCGCCGAGATCGGCCCGCGCATGGCCGAGTTGA
GCGGTTCCCGGCTGGCCGCGCAGCAACAGATGGAAGGCCTCCTGGCGCCGCACCGGCCCAAGGAGCCCGC
GTGGTTCCTGGCCACCGTCGGCGTCTCGCCCGACCACCAGGGCAAGGGTCTGGGCAGCGCCGTCGTGCTC
CCCGGAGTGGAGGCGGCCGAGCGCGCCGGGGTGCCCGCCTTCCTGGAGACCTCCGCGCCCCACAACCTCC
CCTTCTACGAGCGGCTCGGCTTCACCGTCACCGCCGACGTCGAGGTGCCCGAAGGACCGCGCACCTGGTG
CATGACCCGCAAGCCCGGTGCCTGAGAATTCTAACTAGAGCTCGCTGATCAGCCTCGACTGTGCCTTCTA
GTTGCCAGCCATCTGTTGTTTGCCCCTCCCCCGTGCCTTCCTTGACCCTGGAAGGTGCCACTCCCACTGT
CCTTTCCTAATAAAATGAGGAAATTGCATCGCATTGTCTGAGTAGGTGTCATTCTATTCTGGGGGGTGGG
GTGGGGCAGGACAGCAAGGGGGAGGATTGGGAAGAGAATAGCAGGCATGCTGGGGAGCGGCCGCAGGAAC
CCCTAGTGATGGAGTTGGCCACTCCCTCTCTGCGCGCTCGCTCGCTCACTGAGGCCGGGCGACCAAAGGT
CGCCCGACGCCCGGGCTTTGCCCGGGCGGCCTCAGTGAGCGAGCGAGCGCGCAGCTGCCTGCAGGGGCGC
CTGATGCGGTATTTTCTCCTTACGCATCTGTGCGGTATTTCACACCGCATA
[95 nt withheld, positions 5652-5746]
T
[46 nt withheld, positions 5748-5793]
C
[141 nt withheld, positions 5795-5935]
CCTTTGACGTTGGAGTCCACGTTCTTT
[37 nt withheld, positions 5963-5999]
ACTCTATCTCGGGCTATTCTTTTGATTTATAAGGGATTTTGCCGATTTCGGTCTATTGGTTAAAAAATGA
GCTGATTTAACAAAAATTTAACGCGAATTTTAACAAAATATTAACGTTTACAATTTTATGGTGCACTCTC
AGTACAATCTGCTCTGATGCCGCATAGTTAAGCCAGCCCCGACACCCGCCAACACCCGCTGACGCGCCCT
GACGGGCTTGTCTGCTCCCGGCATCCGCTTACAGACAAGCTGTGACCGTCTCCGGGAGCTGCATGTGTCA
GAGGTTTTCACCGTCATCACCGAAACGCGCGAGACGAAAGGGCCTCGTGATACGCCTATTTTTATAGGTT
AATGTCATGATAATAATGGTTTCTTAGACGTCAGGTGGCACTTTTCGGGGAAATGTGCGCGGAACCCCTA
TTTGTTTATTTTTCTAAATACATTCAAATATGTATCCGCTCATGAGACAATAACCCTGATAAATGCTTCA
ATAATATTGAAAAAGGAAGAGTATGAGTATTCAACATTTCCGTGTCGCCCTTATTCCCTTTTTTGCGGCA
TTTTGCCTTCCTGTTTTTGCTCACCCAGAAACGCTGGTGAAAGTAAAAGATGCTGAAGATCAGTTGGGTG
CACGAGTGGGTTACATCGAACTGGATCTCAACAGCGGTAAGATCCTTGAGAGTTTTCGCCCCGAAGAACG
TTTTCCAATGATGAGCACTTTTAAAGTTCTGCTATGTGGCGCGGTATTATCCCGTATTGACGCCGGGCAA
GAGCAACTCGGTCGCCGCATACACTATTCTCAGAATGACTTGGTTGAGTACTCACCAGTCACAGAAAAGC
ATCTTACGGATGGCATGACAGTAAGAGAATTATGCAGTGCTGCCATAACCATGAGTGATAACACTGCGGC
CAACTTACTTCTGACAACGATCGGAGGACCGAAGGAGCTAACCGCTTTTTTGCACAACATGGGGGATCAT
GTAACTCGCCTTGATCGTTGGGAACCGGAGCTGAATGAAGCCATACCAAACGACGAGCGTGACACCACGA
TGCCTGTAGCAATGGCAACAACGTTGCGCAAACTATTAACTGGCGAACTACTTACTCTAGCTTCCCGGCA
ACAATTAATAGACTGGATGGAGGCGGATAAAGTTGCAGGACCACTTCTGCGCTCGGCCCTTCCGGCTGGC
TGGTTTATTGCTGATAAATCTGGAGCCGGTGAGCGTGGAAGCCGCGGTATCATTGCAGCACTGGGGCCAG
ATGGTAAGCCCTCCCGTATCGTAGTTATCTACACGACGGGGAGTCAGGCAACTATGGATGAACGAAATAG
ACAGATCGCTGAGATAGGTGCCTCACTGATTAAGCATTGGTAACTGTCAGACCAAGTTTACTCATATATA
CTTTAGATTGATTTAAAACTTCATTTTTAATTTAAAAGGATCTAGGTGAAGATCCTTTTTGATAATCTCA
TGACCAAAATCCCTTAACGTGAGTTTTCGTTCCACTGAGCGTCAGACCCCGTAGAAAAGATCAAAGGATC
TTCTTGAGATCCTTTTTTTCTGCGCGTAATCTGCTGCTTGCAAACAAAAAAACCACCGCTACCAGCGGTG
GTTTGTTTGCCGGATCAAGAGCTACCAACTCTTTTTCCGAAGGTAACTGGCTTCAGCAGAGCGCAGATAC
CAAATACTGTTCTTCTAGTGTAGCCGTAGTTAGGCCACCACTTCAAGAACTCTGTAGCACCGCCTACATA
CCTCGCTCTGCTAATCCTGTTACCAGTGGCTGCTGCCAGTGGCGATAAGTCGTGTCTTACCGGGTTGGAC
TCAAGACGATAGTTACCGGATAAGGCGCAGCGGTCGGGCTGAACGGGGGGTTCGTGCACACAGCCCAGCT
TGGAGCGAACGACCTACACCGAACTGAGATACCTACAGCGTGAGCTATGAGAAAGCGCCACGCTTCCCGA
AGGGAGAAAGGCGGACAGGTATCCGGTAAGCGGCAGGGTCGGAACAGGAGAGCGCACGAGGGAGCTTCCA
GGGGGAAACGCCTGGTATCTTTATAGTCCTGTCGGGTTTCGCCACCTCTGACTTGAGCGTCGATTTTTGT
GATGCTCGTCAGGGGGGCGGAGCCTATGGAAAAACGCCAGCAACGCGGCCTTTTTACGGTTCCTGGCCTT
TTGCTGGCCTTTTGCTCACATGTGAGGGCCTATTTCCCATGATTCCTTCATATTTGCATATACGATACAA
GGCTGTTAGAGAGATAATTGGAATTAATTTGACTGTAAACACAAAGATATTAGTACAAAATACGTGACGT
AGAAAGTAATAATTTCTTGGGTAGTTTGCAGTTTTAAAATTATGTTTTAAAATGGACTATCATATGCTTA
CCGTAACTTGAAAGTATTTCGATTTCTTGGCTTTATATATCTTGTGGAAAGGACGAAACACCGGGCAGCT
ACGGTTTCCGTCGTTTTAGAGCTAGAAATAGCAAGTTAAAATAAGGCTAGTCCGTTATCAACTTGAAAAA
GTGGCACCGAGTCGGTGCTTTTTTGTTTTAGAGCTAGAAATAGCAAGTTAAAATAAGGCTAGTCCGTTTT
TAGCGCGTGCGCCAATTCTGCAGACAAATGGCTCTAGAGGTACCCGTTACATAACTTACGGTAAATGGCC
CGCCTGGCTGACCGCCCAACGACCCCCGCCCATTGACGTCAATAGTAACGCCAATAGGGACTTTCCATTG
ACGTCAATGGGTGGAGTATTTACGGTAAACTGCCCACTTGGCAGTACATCAAGTGTATCATATGCCAAGT
ACGCCCCCTATTGACGTCAATGACGGTAAATGGCCCGCCTGGCATTGTGCCCAGTACATGACCTTATGGG
ACTTTCCTACTTGGCAGTACATCTACGTATTAGTCATCGCTATTACCATGGTCGAGGTGAGCCCCACGTT
CTGCTTCACTCTCCCCATCTCCCCCCCCTCCCCACCCCCAATTTTGTATTTATTTATTTTTTAATTATTT
TGTGCAGCGA
